>Addgene plasmid #123506 | pMK-Prrn (N. tabacum) BPrrn17 | addgene full sequence | sequence record 247839 | Addgene NGS Result
CTAAATTGTAAGCGTTAATATTTTGTTAAAATTCGCGTTAAATTTTTGTTAAATCAGCTCATTTTTTAAC
CAATAGGCCGAAATCGGCAAAATCCCTTATAAATCAAAAGAATAGACCGAGATAGGGTTGAGTGGCCGCT
ACAGGGCGCTCCCATTCGCCATTCAGGCTGCGCAACTGTTGGGAAGGGCGTTTCGGTGCGGGCCTCTTCG
CTATTACGCCAGCTGGCGAAAGGGGGATGTGCTGCAAGGCGATTAAGTTGGGTAACGCCAGGGTTTTCCC
AGTCACGACGTTGTAAAACGACGGCCAGTGAGCGCGACGTAATACGACTCACTATAGGGCGAATTGAAGG
AAGGCCGTCAAGGCCACGTGTCTTGTCCAGAGCTCGGTCTCAGGAGGCTCCCCCGCCGTCGTTCAATGAG
AATGGATAAGAGGCTCGTGGGATTGACGTGAGGGGGCAGGGATGGCTATGTTTCTGGGAGCGAACTCCGG
GCGAATACGAAGCGCTTGGATACAGTTGTAGGGAGGGATTTTACTTGAGACCGGTACCTGGAGCACAAGA
CTGGCCTCATGGGCCTTCCTTTCACTGCCCGCTTTCCAGTCGGGAAACCTGTCGTGCCAGCTGCATTAAC
ATGGTCATAGCTGTTTCCTTGCGTATTGGGCGCTCTCCGCTTCCTCGCTCACTGACTCGCTGCGCTCGGT
CGTTCGGGTAAAGCCTGGGGTGCCTAATGAGCAAAAGGCCAGCAAAAGGCCAGGAACCGTAAAAAGGCCG
CGTTGCTGGCGTTTTTCCATAGGCTCCGCCCCCCTGACGAGCATCACAAAAATCGACGCTCAAGTCAGAG
GTGGCGAAACCCGACAGGACTATAAAGATACCAGGCGTTTCCCCCTGGAAGCTCCCTCGTGCGCTCTCCT
GTTCCGACCCTGCCGCTTACCGGATACCTGTCCGCCTTTCTCCCTTCGGGAAGCGTGGCGCTTTCTCATA
GCTCACGCTGTAGGTATCTCAGTTCGGTGTAGGTCGTTCGCTCCAAGCTGGGCTGTGTGCACGAACCCCC
CGTTCAGCCCGACCGCTGCGCCTTATCCGGTAACTATCGTCTTGAGTCCAACCCGGTAAGACACGACTTA
TCGCCACTGGCAGCAGCCACTGGTAACAGGATTAGCAGAGCGAGGTATGTAGGCGGTGCTACAGAGTTCT
TGAAGTGGTGGCCTAACTACGGCTACACTAGAAGAACAGTATTTGGTATCTGCGCTCTGCTGAAGCCAGT
TACCTTCGGAAAAAGAGTTGGTAGCTCTTGATCCGGCAAACAAACCACCGCTGGTAGCGGTGGTTTTTTT
GTTTGCAAGCAGCAGATTACGCGCAGAAAAAAAGGATCTCAAGAAGATCCTTTGATCTTTTCTACGGGGT
CTGACGCTCAGTGGAACGAAAACTCACGTTAAGGGATTTTGGTCATGAGATTATCAAAAAGGATCTTCAC
CTAGATCCTTTTAAATTAAAAATGAAGTTTTAAATCAATCTAAAGTATATATGAGTAAACTTGGTCTGAC
AGTTATTAGAAAAATTCATCCAGCAGACGATAAAACGCAATACGCTGGCTATCCGGTGCCGCAATGCCAT
ACAGCACCAGAAAACGATCCGCCCATTCGCCGCCCAGTTCTTCCGCAATATCACGGGTGGCCAGCGCAAT
ATCCTGATAACGATCCGCCACGCCCAGACGGCCGCAATCAATAAAGCCGCTAAAACGGCCATTTTCCACC
ATAATGTTCGGCAGGCACGCATCACCATGGGTCACCACCAGATCTTCGCCATCCGGCATGCTCGCTTTCA
GACGCGCAAACAGCTCTGCCGGTGCCAGGCCCTGATGTTCTTCATCCAGATCATCCTGATCCACCAGGCC
CGCTTCCATACGGGTACGCGCACGTTCAATACGATGTTTCGCCTGATGATCAAACGGACAGGTCGCCGGG
TCCAGGGTATGCAGACGACGCATGGCATCCGCCATAATGCTCACTTTTTCTGCCGGCGCCAGATGGCTAG
ACAGCAGATCCTGACCCGGCACTTCGCCCAGCAGCAGCCAATCACGGCCCGCTTCGGTCACCACATCCAG
CACCGCCGCACACGGAACACCGGTGGTGGCCAGCCAGCTCAGACGCGCCGCTTCATCCTGCAGCTCGTTC
AGCGCACCGCTCAGATCGGTTTTCACAAACAGCACCGGACGACCCTGCGCGCTCAGACGAAACACCGCCG
CATCAGAGCAGCCAATGGTCTGCTGCGCCCAATCATAGCCAAACAGACGTTCCACCCACGCTGCCGGGCT
ACCCGCATGCAGGCCATCCTGTTCAATCATACTCTTCCTTTTTCAATATTATTGAAGCATTTATCAGGGT
TATTGTCTCATGAGCGGATACATATTTGAATGTATTTAGAAAAATAAACAAATAGGGGTTCCGCGCACAT
TTCCCCGAAAAGTGCCAC
Features (pLannotate 1.2.2; 8 found; start..end, strand, type, name):
      3..134     -  rep_origin     M13 ori (fragment): M13 bacteriophage origin of replication; arrow indicates direction of (+) strand synthesis
    155..311     -  CDS            lacZα (fragment): LacZα fragment of β-galactosidase; lacZ fragment
    320..338     +  promoter       T7 promoter: promoter for bacteriophage T7 RNA polymerase
    582..629     -  CDS            lacI (fragment): lac repressor; lacI; The lac repressor binds to the lac operator to inhibit transcription in E. coli. This inhibition can be relieved by adding lactose or isopropyl-β-D-thiogalactopyranoside (IPTG).
    666..706     -  rep_origin     RSF ori (fragment): Plasmids containing the RSF 1030 origin of replication can be propagated in E. coli cells that contain additional plasmids with compatible origins.
    784..1372    -  rep_origin     ori: high-copy-number ColE1/pMB1/pBR322/pUC origin of replication
   1546..2340    -  CDS            NeoR/KanR: aminoglycoside phosphotransferase confers resistance to neomycin, kanamycin, and G418 (Geneticin®)
   2341..2445    -  promoter       AmpR promoter: bla
