[The description below was written by a language model from this plasmid's Addgene catalogue record and pLannotate feature annotations shown in this document.]
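Description:
pMK-Prrn (N. tabacum) BPrrn17 is a small (about 2.5 kb) part-donor plasmid from the MoChlo modular cloning kit, a Golden Gate toolbox for chloroplast biotechnology. It is built on the pMK-T gene-synthesis cloning backbone and is classed as a synthetic biology vector. Propagation is in E. coli by way of a high-copy ColE1/pUC-type origin, and selection is with kanamycin. Resistance comes from an aminoglycoside phosphotransferase (NeoR/KanR) gene, which the annotation places directly downstream of a bla (AmpR) promoter.

The payload is a synthesised chloroplast promoter named Prrn from Nicotiana tabacum. In general usage Prrn denotes the promoter of the plastid ribosomal RNA operon, a strong promoter widely used to drive transgenes in plastids. The depositor states that the insert was designed for Golden Gate cloning, so it serves as a standardised promoter module to be released and assembled with other kit parts into chloroplast expression cassettes. The record does not specify the type IIS enzyme, the overhangs, the cloning sites, or what distinguishes the "BPrrn17" variant from other Prrn parts.

The automated feature table does not annotate the promoter itself. It most plausibly occupies the unannotated stretch following the T7 promoter, though this is an inference. The remaining hits are short fragments of M13 ori, lacZα, lacI and RSF ori. These appear to be backbone remnants or partial sequence matches rather than functional elements, and there is no indication that the plasmid is meant for expression or plant transformation on its own.
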