Addgene plasmid #123506: pMK-Prrn (N. tabacum) BPrrn17
Purpose: MoChlo kit
Depositing lab: Scott Lenaghan & C. Neal Stewart. Depositing organization: University of Tennessee Institute of Agriculture. Publication: MoChlo: A versatile modular cloning toolbox for chloroplast biotechnology. Occhialini A, Piatek A, Pfotenhauer AC, Frazier TP, Stewart CN, Lenaghan S. Plant Physiol. 2019 Jan 24. pii: pp.18.01220. doi: 10.1104/pp.18.01220. PubMed 30679266.
Backbone
  Vector backbone: pMK-T
  Vector type: Synthetic Biology
Growth in bacteria
  Bacterial resistance: Kanamycin, 50 μg/mL
  Growth temperature: 37°C
  Growth strain: Top10
  Copy number: High Copy
Gene/Insert
  Gene/Insert name: Prrn (N. tabacum) BPrrn17
  Cloning method: Restriction Enzyme; 5′ cloning site Unknown (unknown if destroyed)
Terms and licenses: Academic/Nonprofit Terms; Industry Terms: Not Available to Industry
Depositor comments: All inserts have been produced by gene synthesis and cloned in the indicated backbone vector. The insert is a chloroplast promoter designed for Golden-Gate cloning. The Original Material was developed in the performance of research that was funded by Grant Nos. ARPA-E: DE-AR000660 & DARPA: D17AC00016.
How to cite: pMK-Prrn (N. tabacum) BPrrn17 was a gift from Scott Lenaghan & C. Neal Stewart (Addgene plasmid # 123506 ; http://n2t.net/addgene:123506 ; RRID:Addgene_123506)
