>Addgene plasmid #123506 | pMK-Prrn (N. tabacum) BPrrn17 | depositor partial sequence | sequence record 235635 | Prrn (N. tabacum) BPrrn17
GCTCCCCCGCCGTCGTTCAATGAGAATGGATAAGAGGCTCGTGGGATTGACGTGAGGGGGCAGGGATGGC
TATGTTTCTGGGAGCGAACTCCGGGCGAATACGAAGCGCTTGGATACAGTTGTAGGGAGGGATTT
